>Addgene plasmid #207628 | pCMV-ALFA-MCP | addgene full sequence | sequence record 408322 | Addgene NGS Result
ACTCTTCCTTTTTCAATATTATTGAAGCATTTATCAGGGTTATTGTCTCATGAGCGGATACATATTTGAA
TGTATTTAGAAAAATAAACAAATAGGGGTTCCGCGCACATTTCCCCGAAAAGTGCCACCTAAATTGTAAG
CGTTAATATTTTGTTAAAATTCGCGTTAAATTTTTGTTAAATCAGCTCATTTTTTAACCAATAGGCCGAA
ATCGGCAAAATCCCTTATAAATCAAAAGAATAGACCGAGATAGGGT
[37 nt withheld, positions 257-293]
AAAGAACGTGGACTCCAACGTCAAAGG
[49 nt withheld, positions 321-369]
T
[91 nt withheld, positions 371-461]
G
[124 nt withheld, positions 463-586]
CCCATTCGCCATTCAGGCTGCGCAACTGTTGGGAAGGGCGATCGGTGCGGGCCTCTTCGCTATTACGCCA
GCTGGCGAAAGGGGGATGTGCTGCAAGGCGATTAAGTTGGGTAACGCCAGGGTTTTCCCAGTCACGACGT
TGTAAAACGACGGCCAGTGAGCGCGCCTCGTTCATTCACGTTTTTGAACCCGTGGAGGACGGGCAGACTC
GCGGTGCAAATGTGTTTTACAGCGTGATGGAGCAGATGAAGATGCTCGACACGCTGCAGAACACGCAGCT
AGATTAACCCTAGAAAGATAATCATATTGTGACGTACGTTAAAGATAATCATGTGTAAAATTGACGCATG
TGTTTTATCGGTCTGTATATCGAGGTTTATTTATTAATTTGAATAGATATTAAGTTTTATTATATTTACA
CTTACATACTAATAATAAATTCAACAAACAATTTATTTATGTTTATTTATTTATTAAAAAAAACAAAAAC
TCAAAATTTCTTCTATAAAGTAACAAAACTTTTATGAGGGACAGCCCCCCCCCAAAGCCCCCAGGGATGT
AATTACGTCCCTCCCCCGCTAGGGGGCAGCAGCGAGCCGCCCGGGGCTCCGCTCCGGTCCGGCGCTCCCC
CCGCATCCCCGAGCCGGCAGCGTGCGGGGACAGCCCGGGCACGGGGAAGGTGGCACGGGATCGCTTTCCT
CTGAACGCTTCTCGCTGCTCTTTGAGCCTGCAGACACCTGGGGGGATACGGGGAAAAGGCCTCCACGGCC
ACTAGTATTATGCCCAGTACATGACCTTATGGGACTTTCCTACTTGGCAGTACATCTACGTATTAGTCAT
CGCTATTACCATGGTGATGCGGTTTTGGCAGTACATCAATGGGCGTGGATAGCGGTTTGACTCACGGGGA
TTTCCAAGTCTCCACCCCATTGACGTCAATGGGAGTTTGTTTTGGCACCAAAATCAACGGGACTTTCCAA
AATGTCGTAACAACTCCGCCCCATTGACGCAAATGGGCGGTAGGCGTGTACGGTGGGAGGTTTATATAAG
CAGAGCTCGTTTAGTGAACCGTCAGATCGCCTGGAGACGCCATCCACGCTGTTTTGACCTCCATAGAAGA
TTCTAGAGCTAGTAATACGACTCACTATAGGGAGAGCCGCCACCATGGGAGGACCCAGCAGACTGGAAGA
GGAACTGAGACGGAGACTGACCGAGCCTGGCTCTGGCGGCTCAGGAAGCGGAGCCAGCAATTTCACCCAG
TTCGTGCTGGTCGACAACGGCGGTACAGGCGATGTGACCGTGGCCCCTAGCAACTTCGCCAACGGCGTGG
CCGAGTGGATCAGCAGCAACAGCAGAAGCCAGGCCTATAAGGTGACATGCAGCGTGCGGCAGTCTTCTGC
CCAGAAGCGCAAGTACACCATCAAGGTGGAGGTGCCTAAAGTGGCTACCCAAACAGTGGGAGGCGTGGAG
CTGCCTGTGGCAGCCTGGCGGAGCTACCTGAACATGGAACTCACCATCCCTATCTTCGCCACGAACAGCG
ACTGTGAGCTGATCGTGAAAGCCATGCAGGGCCTGCTGAAGGACGGCAACCCCATCCCTTCTGCCATCGC
CGCTAATAGTGGACTGTACTAAAACTAAACTTGTTTATTGCAGCTTATAATGGTTACAAATAAAGCAATA
GCATCACAAATTTCACAAATAAAGCATTTTTTTCACTGCATTCTAGTTGTGGTTTGTCCAAACTCATCAA
TGTATCTTATCATGTCTGGAATTGACTCAAATGATGTCAATTAGTCTATCAGAAGCTCATCTGGTCTCCC
TTCCGGGGGACAAGACATCCCTGTTTAATATTTAAACAGCAGTGTTCCCAAACTGGGTTCTTATATCCCT
TGCTCTGGTCAACCAGGTTGCAGGGTTTCCTGTCCTCACAGGAACGAAGTCCCTAAAGAAACAGTGGCAG
CCAGGTTTAGCCCCGGAATTGACTGGATTCCTTTTTTAGGGCCCATTGGTATGGCTTTTTCCCCGTATCC
CCCCAGGTGTCTGCAGGCTCAAAGAGCAGCGAGAAGCGTTCAGAGGAAAGCGATCCCGTGCCACCTTCCC
CGTGCCCGGGCTGTCCCCGCACGCTGCCGGCTCGGGGATGCGGGGGGAGCGCCGGACCGGAGCGGAGCCC
CGGGCGGCTCGCTGCTGCCCCCTAGCGGGGGAGGGACGTAATTACATCCCTGGGGGCTTTGGGGGGGGGC
TGTCCCTGATATCTATAACAAGAAAATATATATATAATAAGTTATCACGTAAGTAGAACATGAAATAACA
ATATAATTATCGTATGAGTTAAATCTTAAAAGTCACGTAAAAGATAATCATGCGTCATTTTGACTCACGC
GGTCGTTATAGTTCAAAATCAGTGACACTTACCGCATTGACAAGCACGCCTCACGGGAGCTCCAAGCGGC
GACTGAGATGTCCTAAATGCACAGCGACGGATTCGCGCTATTTAGAAAGAGAGAGCAATATTTCAAGAAT
GCATGCGTCAATTTTACGCAGACTATCTTTCTAGGGTTAATCTAGCTGCATCAGGATCATATCGTCGGGT
CTTTTTTCCGGCTCAGTCATCGCCCAAGCTGGCGCTATCTGGGCATCGGGGAGGAAGAAGCCCGTGCCTT
TTCCCGCGAGGTTGAAGCGGCATGGAAAGAGTTTGCCGAGGATGACTGCTGCTGCATTGACGTTGAGCGA
AAACGCACGTTTACCATGATGATTCGGGAAGGTGTGGCCATGCACGCCTTTAACGGTGAACTGTTCGTTC
AGGCCACCTGGGATACCAGTTCGTCGCGGCTTTTCCGGACACAGTTCCGGATGGTCAGCCCGAAGCGCAT
CAGCAACCCGAACAATACCGGCGACAGCCGGAACTGCCGTGCCGGTGTGCAGATTAATGACAGCGGTGCG
GCGCTGGGATATTACGTCAGCGAGGACGGGTATCCTGGCTGGATGCCGCAGAAATGGACATGGATACCCC
GTGAGTTACCCGGCGGGCGCGCTTGGCGTAATCATGGTCATAGCTGTTTCCTGTGTGAAATTGTTATCCG
CTCACAATTCCACACAACATACGAGCCGGAAGCATAAAGTGTAAAGCCTGGGGTGCCTAATGAGTGAGCT
AACTCACATTAATTGCGTTGCGCTCACTGCCCGCTTTCCAGTCGGGAAACCTGTCGTGCCAGCTGCATTA
ATGAATCGGCCAACGCGCGGGGAGAGGCGGTTTGCGTATTGGGCGCTCTTCCGCTTCCTCGCTCACTGAC
TCGCTGCGCTCGGTCGTTCGGCTGCGGCGAGCGGTATCAGCTCACTCAAAGGCGGTAATACGGTTATCCA
CAGAATCAGGGGATAACGCAGGAAAGAACATGTGAGCAAAAGGCCAGCAAAAGGCCAGGAACCGTAAAAA
GGCCGCGTTGCTGGCGTTTTTCCATAGGCTCCGCCCCCCTGACGAGCATCACAAAAATCGACGCTCAAGT
CAGAGGTGGCGAAACCCGACAGGACTATAAAGATACCAGGCGTTTCCCCCTGGAAGCTCCCTCGTGCGCT
CTCCTGTTCCGACCCTGCCGCTTACCGGATACCTGTCCGCCTTTCTCCCTTCGGGAAGCGTGGCGCTTTC
TCATAGCTCACGCTGTAGGTATCTCAGTTCGGTGTAGGTCGTTCGCTCCAAGCTGGGCTGTGTGCACGAA
CCCCCCGTTCAGCCCGACCGCTGCGCCTTATCCGGTAACTATCGTCTTGAGTCCAACCCGGTAAGACACG
ACTTATCGCCACTGGCAGCAGCCACTGGTAACAGGATTAGCAGAGCGAGGTATGTAGGCGGTGCTACAGA
GTTCTTGAAGTGGTGGCCTAACTACGGCTACACTAGAAGAACAGTATTTGGTATCTGCGCTCTGCTGAAG
CCAGTTACCTTCGGAAAAAGAGTTGGTAGCTCTTGATCCGGCAAACAAACCACCGCTGGTAGCGGTGGTT
TTTTTGTTTGCAAGCAGCAGATTACGCGCAGAAAAAAAGGATCTCAAGAAGATCCTTTGATCTTTTCTAC
GGGGTCTGACGCTCAGTGGAACGAAAACTCACGTTAAGGGATTTTGGTCATGAGATTATCAAAAAGGATC
TTCACCTAGATCCTTTTAAATTAAAAATGAAGTTTTAAATCAATCTAAAGTATATATGAGTAAACTTGGT
CTGACAGTTACCAATGCTTAATCAGTGAGGCACCTATCTCAGCGATCTGTCTATTTCGTTCATCCATAGT
TGCCTGACTCCCCGTCGTGTAGATAACTACGATACGGGAGGGCTTACCATCTGGCCCCAGTGCTGCAATG
ATACCGCGAGACCCACGCTCACCGGCTCCAGATTTATCAGCAATAAACCAGCCAGCCGGAAGGGCCGAGC
GCAGAAGTGGTCCTGCAACTTTATCCGCCTCCATCCAGTCTATTAATTGTTGCCGGGAAGCTAGAGTAAG
TAGTTCGCCAGTTAATAGTTTGCGCAACGTTGTTGCCATTGCTACAGGCATCGTGGTGTCACGCTCGTCG
TTTGGTATGGCTTCATTCAGCTCCGGTTCCCAACGATCAAGGCGAGTTACATGATCCCCCATGTTGTGCA
AAAAAGCGGTTAGCTCCTTCGGTCCTCCGATCGTTGTCAGAAGTAAGTTGGCCGCAGTGTTATCACTCAT
GGTTATGGCAGCACTGCATAATTCTCTTACTGTCATGCCATCCGTAAGATGCTTTTCTGTGACTGGTGAG
TACTCAACCAAGTCATTCTGAGAATAGTGTATGCGGCGACCGAGTTGCTCTTGCCCGGCGTCAATACGGG
ATAATACCGCGCCACATAGCAGAACTTTAAAAGTGCTCATCATTGGAAAACGTTCTTCGGGGCGAAAACT
CTCAAGGATCTTACCGCTGTTGAGATCCAGTTCGATGTAACCCACTCGTGCACCCAACTGATCTTCAGCA
TCTTTTACTTTCACCAGCGTTTCTGGGTGAGCAAAAACAGGAAGGCAAAATGCCGCAAAAAAGGGAATAA
GGGCGACACGGAAATGTTGAATACTCAT
Features (pLannotate 1.2.2; 17 found; start..end, strand, type, name):
      1..105     -  promoter       AmpR promoter: bla
    158..586     -  rep_origin     f1 ori (sequence partly withheld): f1 bacteriophage origin of replication; arrow indicates direction of (+) strand synthesis
    591..746     -  CDS            lacZα (fragment): LacZα fragment of β-galactosidase; lacZ fragment
    748..867     +  CDS            B (fragment): PORTL_LAMBD - Experimental evidence at protein level: Swiss-Prot protein existence level 1. Forms the portal vertex of the capsid (PubMed:6228056, PubMed:6232391). This portal plays critical roles in head assembly, genome packaging, neck/tail attachment, and genome ejection (Probable). The portal protein multimerizes as a single ring-shaped homododecamer arranged around a central channel (PubMed:6232391). Binds to the terminase subunits to form the packaging machine (PubMed:7799432). From Escherichia phage lambda (Bacteriophage lambda).
   1363..1439    +  enhancer       CMV enhancer (fragment): human cytomegalovirus immediate early enhancer
   1440..1643    +  promoter       CMV promoter: human cytomegalovirus (CMV) immediate early promoter
   1719..1737    +  promoter       T7 promoter: promoter for bacteriophage T7 RNA polymerase
   1829..2215    +  CDS            CAPSD_BPMS2: Experimental evidence at protein level: Swiss-Prot protein existence level 1. Acts as a translational repressor of viral replicase synthesis late in infection. This latter function is the result of capsid protein interaction with an RNA hairpin which contains the replicase ribosome-binding site. From Escherichia phage MS2 (Bacteriophage MS2).
   2224..2345    +  polyA_signal   SV40 poly(A) signal: SV40 polyadenylation signal
   2363..2455    +  ncRNA          G-CSF SLDE: Accession: RF00183 - G-CSF factor stem-loop destabilising element (SLDE)
   3152..3619    +  CDS            B (fragment): PORTL_LAMBD - Experimental evidence at protein level: Swiss-Prot protein existence level 1. Forms the portal vertex of the capsid (PubMed:6228056, PubMed:6232391). This portal plays critical roles in head assembly, genome packaging, neck/tail attachment, and genome ejection (Probable). The portal protein multimerizes as a single ring-shaped homododecamer arranged around a central channel (PubMed:6232391). Binds to the terminase subunits to form the packaging machine (PubMed:7799432). From Escherichia phage lambda (Bacteriophage lambda).
   3657..3673    -  protein_bind   lac operator: The lac repressor binds to the lac operator to inhibit transcription in E. coli. This inhibition can be relieved by adding lactose or isopropyl-β-D-thiogalactopyranoside (IPTG). lac repressor encoded by lacI
   3681..3711    -  promoter       lac promoter: promoter for the E. coli lac operon
   3726..3747    -  protein_bind   CAP binding site: CAP binding activates transcription in the presence of cAMP. E. coli catabolite activator protein
   3760..3852    -  CDS            lacI (fragment): lac repressor; lacI; The lac repressor binds to the lac operator to inhibit transcription in E. coli. This inhibition can be relieved by adding lactose or isopropyl-β-D-thiogalactopyranoside (IPTG).
   4035..4623    -  rep_origin     ori: high-copy-number ColE1/pMB1/pBR322/pUC origin of replication
   4794..5654    -  CDS            AmpR: β-lactamase; bla; confers resistance to ampicillin, carbenicillin, and related antibiotics
