[The description below was written by a language model from this plasmid's Addgene catalogue record and pLannotate feature annotations shown in this document.]
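Description:
pCMV-ALFA-MCP is a 5.65 kb mammalian expression plasmid built on a piggyBac transposon backbone and catalogued as a synthetic biology vector. It is propagated in E. coli through a high-copy ColE1/pUC-type origin with ampicillin selection from the β-lactamase gene and its bla promoter. An f1 phage origin and remnants of a lacZα/lac promoter/operator cloning region are also present. The automated annotation does not call the piggyBac terminal repeats themselves, although unannotated stretches flank the expression cassette where such elements could lie. It does flag short fragments resembling the phage lambda portal protein gene on either side of the cassette, which are most likely stuffer or backbone-derived sequence rather than functional coding regions. No mammalian selection marker is annotated.

The payload is a synthetic 468 bp ALFA-MCP open reading frame inserted by Gibson assembly. It is driven by the human cytomegalovirus immediate-early promoter with a partial CMV enhancer, and a T7 promoter lies between the CMV promoter and the coding sequence. The annotated part of the insert is the bacteriophage MS2 coat protein (MCP), which binds a specific RNA hairpin with high affinity. The ALFA tag, a short epitope recognised by a dedicated nanobody, is not separately annotated, but given the insert name and size it presumably occupies the region just upstream of MCP. An SV40 polyadenylation signal terminates the transcript, followed by a sequence matching the G-CSF stem-loop destabilising element.

The construct expresses ALFA-tagged MCP in mammalian cells, so that an ALFA epitope can be brought to RNAs carrying MS2 hairpins. It was deposited with work on a molecular proximity sensor based on an engineered, dual-component guide RNA, though the record does not detail its exact role in that system.
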