Addgene plasmid #207628: pCMV-ALFA-MCP
Purpose: Expresses ALFA-tagged MCP fusion protein in mammalian cells (with a CMV promoter)
Depositing lab: Jay Shendure. Depositing organization: University of Washington. Publication: A molecular proximity sensor based on an engineered, dual-component guide RNA. Choi J, Chen W, Liao H, Li X, Shendure J. Elife. 2025 Feb 12;13:RP98110. doi: 10.7554/eLife.98110. PubMed 39937081.
Backbone
  Vector backbone: piggyBAC-transposon
  Total vector size (bp): 5654
  Vector type: Synthetic Biology
Growth in bacteria
  Bacterial resistance: Ampicillin, 100 μg/mL
  Growth temperature: 30°C
  Growth strain: NEB Stable
  Copy number: High Copy
Gene/Insert
  Gene/Insert name: ALFA-MCP
  Species: Synthetic
  Insert size (bp): 468
  Promoter: pCMV
  Cloning method: Gibson Cloning
  Sequencing primers: 5′ CMV-Forward
Terms and licenses: Academic/Nonprofit Terms; Industry Terms: Not Available to Industry
Depositor comments: Please visit https://doi.org/10.1101/2023.08.14.553235 for bioRxiv preprint.
How to cite: pCMV-ALFA-MCP was a gift from Jay Shendure (Addgene plasmid # 207628 ; http://n2t.net/addgene:207628 ; RRID:Addgene_207628)
